>Addgene plasmid #147878 | pAc5.1B-lambdaN-HA-DmNot1-RNFtoAAA-dsRNAres_W | depositor full sequence | sequence record 290325 | Full Sequence
CTTCAAGGAATTAATTCTATATTCTAAAAACACAAATGATACTTCTAAAAAAAATCATGAATGGCATCAA
CTCTGAATCAAATCTTTGCAGATGCACCTACTTCTCATTTCCACTGTCACATCATTTTTCCAGATCTCGC
TGCCTGTTATGTGGCCCACAAACCAAGACACGTTTTATGGCCATTAAAGCTGGCTGATCGTCGCCAAACA
CCAAATACATATCAATATGTACATTCGAGAAAGAAGCGATCAAAGAAGCGTCTTCGGGCGAGTAGGAGAA
TGCGGAGGAGAAGGAGAACGAGCTGATCTAGTATCTCTCCACAATCCAATGCCAACTGACCAACTGGCCA
TATTCGGAGCAATTTGAAGCCAATTTCCATCGCCTGGCGATCGCTCCATTCTTGGCTATATGTTTTTCAC
CGTTCCCGGGGCCATTTTCAAAGACTCGTCGGTAAGATAAGATTGTGTCACTCGCTGTCTCTCTTCATTT
GTCGAAGAATGCTGAGGAATTTCGCGATGACGTCGGCGAGTATTTTGAAGAATGAGAATAATTTGTATTT
ATACGAAAATCAGTTAGTGGAATTTTCTACAAAAACATGTTATCTATAGATAATTTTGTTGCAAAATATG
TTGACTATGACAAAGATTGTATGTATATACCTTTAATGTATTCTCATTTTCTTATGTATTTATAATGGCA
ATGATGATACTGATGATATTTTAAGATGATGCCAGACCACAGGCTGATTTCTGCGTCTTTTGCCGAACGC
AGTGCATGTGCGGTTGTTGTTTTTTGGAATAGTTTCAATTTTCGGACTGTCCGCTTTGATTTCAGTTTCT
TGGCTTATTCAAAAAGCAAAGTAAAGCCAAAAAAGCGAGATGGCAATACCAAATGCGGCAAAACGGTAGT
GGAAGGAAAGGGGTGCGGGGCAGCGGAAGGAAGGGTGGGGCGGGGCGTGGCGGGGTCTGTGGCTGGGCGC
GACGTCACCGACGTTGGAGCCACTCCTTTGACCATGTGTGCGTGTGTGTATTATTCGTGTCTCGCCACTC
GCCGGTTGTTTTTTTCTTTTTATCTCGCTCTCTCTAGCGCCATCTCGTACGCATGCTCAACGCACCGCAT
GTTGCCGTGTCCTTTATGCGTCATTTTGGCTCGAAATAGGCAATTATTTAAACAAAGATTAGTCAACGAA
AACGCTAAAATAAATAAGTCTACAATATGGTTACTTATTGCCATGTGTGTGCAGCCAACGATAGCAACAA
AAGCAACAACACAGTGGCTTTCCCTCTTTCACTTTTTGTTTGCAAGCGCGTGCGAGCAAGACGGCACGAC
CGGCAAACGCAATTACGCTGACAAAGAGCAGACGAAGTTTTGGCCGAAAAACATCAAGGCGCCTGATACG
AATGCATTTGCAATAACAATTGCGATATTTAATATTGTTTATGAAGCTGTTTGACTTCAAAACACACAAA
AAAAAAAATAAAACAAATTATTTGAAAGAGAATTAGGAATCGGACAGCTTATCGTTACGGGCTAACAGCA
CACCGAGACGAAATAGCTTACCTGACGTCACAGCCTCTGGAAGAACTGCCGCCAAGCAGAGAGAGAGAGA
AAAAGAGGGAGAGCAGCTTAGACCGCATGTGCTTGTGTGTGAGGCGTCTCTCTCTTCGTCTCCTGTTTGC
GCAAACGCATAGACTGCACTGAGAAAATCGATTACCTATTTTTTATGAATGAATATTTGCACTATTACTA
TTCAAAACTATTAAGATAGCAATCACATTCAATAGCCAAATACTATACCACCTGAGCGATGCAACGAAAT
GATCAATTTGAGCAAAAATGCTGCATATTTAGGACGGCATCATTATAGAAATGCTTCTTGCTGTGTACTT
TTCTCTCGTCTGGCAGCTGTTTCGCCGTTATTGTTAAAACCGGCTTAAGTTAGGTGTGTTTTCTACGACT
AGTGATGCCCCTACTAGAAGATGTGTGTTGCACAAATGTCCCTGAATAACCAATTTGAAGTGCAGATAGC
AGTAAACGTAAGCTAATATGAATATTATTTAACTGTAATGTTTTAATATCGCTGGACATTACTAATAAAC
CCACTATAAACACATGTACATATGTATGTTTTGGCATACAATGAGTAGTTGGGGAAAAAATGTGTAAAAG
CACCGTGACCATCACAGCATAAAGATAACCAGCTGAAGTATCGAATATGAGTAACCCCCAAATTGAATCA
CATGCCGCAACTGATAGGACCCATGGAAGTACACTCTTCATGGCGATATACAAGACACACACAAGCACGA
ACACCCAGTTGCGGAGGAAATTCTCCGTAAATGAAAACCCAATCGGCGAACAATTCATACCCATATATGG
TAAAAGTTTTGAACGCGACTTGAGAGCGGAGAGCATTGCGGCTGATAAGGTTTTAGCGCTAAGCGGGCTT
TATAAAACGGGCTGCGGGACCAGTTTTCATATCACTACCGTTTGAGTTCTTGTGCTGTGTGGATACTCCT
CCCGACACAAAGCCGCTCCATCAGCCAGCAGTCGTCTAATCCAGAGACCCCGGATCGGGGTACCAACATG
GACGCACAAACACGACGACGTGAGCGTCGCGCTGAGAAACAAGCTCAATGGAAAGCTGCAAACGGTGGAT
CTCCTCCACATATGGCTTACCCATACGATGTTCCAGATTACGCTCCTCCAAGCTTAATTAAGATGAACGT
AGAGAGCCAACTGAAGACACCGCCAACGCACATTCGAAATCTGGTCAAGCACGTGAACAAGCGAAATTTT
AATGAGAGCAGCGAGCAAATAAATCAGTTCGTTAAAGAGCACGGCCTGGAAGCGGATCGCAGCAGCCTGC
GCCACCTGTTCTCCGTGATCAACTTCAGCGATCTCGTGCCATCAGTTACGGTCCAGCTGCAGGCGAAGCT
CCTGGGCATCCAGTTGGAGCGTCAGCTTCACAGTTCATCGTTTGTGTCCAACATCTGCTACGCTTTTGAC
CAGTTCTTCGCCAGCAACCAGAAGTCCCTGAAGCCTGTTGCGGTAGCGGATCTCGTTGGCCAGGTCGCCC
GACTGACCGGCATCAACAAGGTTTGTGAGTGCGTCTTTGCCTTGGCCTTGACCCACTCCTCGTACACAGA
ACTCAAACATTCTGCCAGGAACAACCTAAAAGGTAGCCTCAGCGAACTTATAGACTCTTACTTGGGTAAT
AAAGGCACCGGCCCAGCCGACAGCGGTCTCCGGGAGATCTCCTTCGATCTACTGCAGTATTTGCTGTGCT
GCCTTAGCGAGTACGTACAACCGCAGGTGGAAGCACAGTTTTTGATCAAGCTTCGTGAGGAGTTTCCGCG
CCAGGCGGTACCGCTGGTTCTAGCGCCGTTCCTTTACGGCTCGACGACGGCGACGATTGCGGGAGCAGGT
GCCAGCGAAACGGATGCGGAGGCCGAAGCGACGACTAATAGCAACAGCTCCAGTTTCGAAGCAGATGCTT
TGAACGAGGTGGGAATCGAGGATATTTATGACCATTTAAGCGAGATAATATTCACCAACCAGGGCAAAAA
TAATATTATGGACACATCTTGGATTAATCTAATCCTTGAAATCGGTTATGAATTTACATCGAGCGTTGAA
GAGTGTAAGAATCATTTGTGTTCCCGCGAGCGAGAACGCGCTGAGCTCCAGTCCAAAGATGTCGCCAAGA
TCGTGGGTCTTATGTGCCGACGGCACTCCTCCCTGCTCGATTGTAATGTGAATCTACCGACGCCGGCGAA
CTTCTGGCCTGGTCAGGGACAGGGCGGTGGCAGCAACAGCAGTGGCTCTTCGCAGACACAAATCACTCCG
CAGCAACAGAACCCGGGCAGCAGTAACAACAACGATGGCAGCGATGGCAATTCGTCCAGTGATAAGAAGG
ACAAGAAGGAGACGACGGAGGCCACGCAAACTTGGAAGCCAGATGTCTTTGTGCAGGCGCTCAAGGAGGT
GGTGCCTCAGCTCAACTGGAAGGACGTGTGCATGGAACTTGATCATCCCGAGTTCGTGCTGAAGGATCGC
ATCGGTTTGGAGCTTTTGCTCACCATCCTTCGGCTGGCCACTGGCTCTAACATATTTCCACATCCAGAAT
GCATTTACCGTCACTGGGCAAACACGGAAGGTCAGCTGTCGCTTATCGCGACAATGCTGAAGAACCCGGA
TCTCTTTTCCTTCGCCGACTTTGTATTTAGCCAGCCAGCGTTGGATGTGCTTAAGACAGCTCCGGATGCG
GACAATAAGGAGATCTCGTCCTGGAAGTCGCTTCACCTGGTGGAGGTGCTGCTCTCCATTGCGGACAAGG
GATACTATACGCAGGTCCATGAGCTATTCAAGTTCCCAGCGCAGAACTGTCCCGATGTGCTATTTTTGGC
CTTATTGAACACAAGTCCGCCTATGACGCCACTGCGTCAGGATCTGTTTAACCAACTGATACCAACGTTC
CTTGGCAACCATCCCAACTCGAACGTGATCTTGGCCAGCGCCTGGAGCTCGAACAGCTTCCAACTTCGTT
CCAATATCATGAATGCTATGTCCGAGTGGTATCTCCGAGGCAATGAGTTCGATCAGGTGAAACTGTCGCG
CATCCTGGATCTTGCCCAGGATTTAAAAGCGCTATCAGCGCTGCTCAACGCCCGTTCATTTTTATTCATT
ATCGACCTGGCTTGCCTTGCCTCTCGGCGCGAGTACCTGAAGCTGGAAAAGTGGCTTACCGATAAAATTC
GCGAACATGGAGAGCCTTTTATGCAGGCTATAATCAAGGTTCTGCACCGCCGCTGCCCGCAGGTTATCAA
CGCCAAAGTGCCAGAGGATCAGCTGCCTCCCAAGCAGGCGCAGCTTTTGCCCGAGACAGTTACAACCATG
ATCAACTGTCTGCAAACGTGCATCAATAACTGCATGCAGCCGGAGATGGTCGAAGTCATCATGCAAATGA
CCGCGAACGTGGCGATTATGGCTAACATGGCGCGTGCCCAACAGCAGCAGCAGCCAGGATTGGTTCCGCC
GCCTCCACCAACAATTCTGCGCGGCCATCGTGGTATGGATCTGCCTGGAGGCATAGTCCCTCCGCCACCG
CAGCAACCGTTCTCCGGAAACCTCAACGCGCAGATGTTTGGACCAGGAATGGATCCGCTAACGAATATGT
CCAACAACTTAGCCGGCCTCAACCTCAGCGGCCCGAACGGAGCATTTAATTTTGGAAACATGCTAACTTC
TCCATCGCGTCTGATGACTCCGGGAGCCAATCCCTATCCGCTGAACCTCATGCAGATGCCGCAGGCTCCG
CCACCACCCAACGTAGGAAACCTAGGCCGCATGCTGCCAGGGGGTCCACAACAGCAGACTCCAACGCCGA
CTCCAACGGCCCCCAATCCAAACAACCCTGTGATGGCCGATCTCCAGATACCTGTGTCAAAGGAAGTTGA
AGACGAGGTCAACTCATACTTTCAGCGCATCTACAACCACCAGCCGAATCCAACGCTGTCCATCGATGAA
GTGCTGGACATTTTGCAAAGATTTAAAGAGTCAAGTAACCGGCGCGAGCAGGAAGTCTTTTTGTGCATGC
TGCGCAATCTGTTCGAGGAATATCGCTTTTTCTGTCAATACCCAGAGAAAGAGCTACAGATTACTGCGCA
GCTATTTGGTGGCATTATTGATCGTAACCTGGTGCCCACTTTTGTTGCACTGGGCCTTTCTCTGCGCTGT
GTCTTGGATGCCCTCCGCAAGCCCGATGGATCTAAGCTTTACTATTTCGGTGTGACGGCACTGGACAGAT
TCAGAACTCGATTGCACACCTACAACAAATACTGCGAGCATATCCGCTCCATTCCTCACTTCTCTGACTT
CCCGCCGCACCTTATTCAGTATGTGGAATACGGAATGCACGGCCAGGAGCCGCCGCCGCAGAAGTTGATT
GGACTCAGCAATACGATTCCTTCGGCGATATCTAGCGGACCAGGAACGGAACCAATTTACAGGAATAGCT
CCATGTTAGGTAATATGCCCGCTGCCACCCCGGGATCGGGACCGAAATCAAACGCTGCTGTATCGCATGC
CACGAGAATGAAGTCCATCGCCAATGCCACCAATATCGACACACTTTTGGTGGCCAACCAGGAAGAGAAA
GTGACTGTGCCACCAGAGCCTGTGCAGGACAAAACTGCCTTTATTTTCAACAACTTGAGCCAGCTGAACA
TACCGCAGAAGTGCGATGAGATAAAGGAGATTATGACCAAGGAGTATTGGCCGTGGCTAGCGCAATATCT
GGTCCTCAAAGCGGCATCAATGGAGTTCGCCGCCCACACACTATATTACAACTTTTTGGATGCCCTTAAA
AACGGCGAGATCAACCGATTCGTAACCAAAGAGACCCTACGCAACATCAAGGTACTCTTGCGCTCCGATA
AGGGAGTTATTAATTTCTCCGATCGAAGTCTGTTGAAGAACCTCGGACACTGGTTGGGCATGATGACCTT
AGGTCGCAATCGCCCCATCCTGCAGTTGGATCTGGATCTTAAATCCCTTTTGGCTGAGGCTTACCACAAG
GGCCAGCAGGAACTGCTTTTTGTGGTTCCTTTCGTAGCCAAGATCCTTGAGTCATCCGCCAAGTCTCGCA
TCTTCCGATCGCCCAATCCATGGACAATGGGTATCATGTACGTGCTTGCTGAGCTTCACCAGGAGCCAGA
CCTTAAGCTGAACCTGAAGTTTGAAATCGAAGTACTCTGCAAAACACTTAATCTGGAGTTGGCCAAGTTG
CGACAAGTGATCTACCTGAAGGATCCCAATCGAACTCACCGGATTGAAGAGCAGATGTCGCAACCAAAAC
CGAAACAACTTGAGCCAGTGGCTTCTGCGCCAGCTCTACCGCGTGAACAGCAATCCCCGGCACAACCTCC
GCCACCACCACAACAGCAGCAACCACCGCAGCAGCAGGTACCTCCACCGCCATCCTCTGCGGACGTGGAC
GCCCAAAATGCGGCCGCTATGATGATGGCAGCGGGCGGAGCTAATAGTACTCCTGGATCGGTATCTTCGC
CCAATCTACCCACCGATTCCAGCCAGGTGGCACTACCGCCACCAGAGCCGCGCTATTCATACGTGGACGT
AAACGTGAGCAACTTCCAGCTTATTGGTCAGCAGTTGGTACTGCCACCCAATACTCCGTTCCTGCACGCC
AATCCCGGAATCAAACACATGGTCGTCAACGCCGTGGAGCGCACGATAACCGACTGGTTGCAGCCTATTG
TGGACCGAAGCATCCGCATTGCCTGTGCCACCACCGAGCAGATCATCCGCAAGGACTTCGCCCTGGATGC
TGACGAGAACCGAATGCGCACTGCCGCTCATCAGATGGTACGAAACCTTGCCGCCGGCATGGCCATGATT
ACCGGTAAGGATGAGATAGCGCGTGCTATTAGCCAGAATCTGCACAAGGCCTTGCTGTCGGGTCTAAATG
GGATGCCCAGCATGGCTGAGATCCAAGCTGCTGCTATGCAGTTAGCCAGCGAAAATGTTGAGCTAGTTTG
CGCTTTCATTCAGAAAACATCTGCTGAAAAGGCAGCCGCAGAGATCGATAGGCGTCTAAGCACCGATTTC
GAGACCAGAAAAATTGCTCGTGAAGAGGGCAACCGCTTTGTGGACGCCCAGATCCTCACCTATCAACAGG
AGCGTCTTCCAGAAGCAGTGCGCATCAAGGTGGGCGCGGCTCCAGCTACACTTTATGCTGTGTACTCGGA
GTTCGCTAGAAGCATACCTGGCTTCCAGCAGATGAGCGATCGCGATATTGCCCTGTTTGTGCCCAAGCCG
ACGGATTTGTCTCAGCCAAATGTGTTTGCTAATGATGATAGCATGGTATACGGGGAACTGGCTAGCAAAA
TGGAGGCCTTCATGAACACGGCAATCGGAGTGCCGACACTCCAGATCCAGGCTAGCAAGATGCACATGCT
ACTCAACGCCCTGATAGCGACGCGTCGACTGCGTGACCAAGAGTCTGCCTTTAATCTGCTGACCCGCGCG
GTCGAGGGTTTGACCGAAGGATTGGTCAATATGCATGAAAACATGGAGCAAATGAAGATGTACCAAAACA
TCCATCTCCGTATCCTTGGCTTGCTGAACAACAGTTTCGGTGCTCCAAACACAGAGCGAGCGGTAACAAA
GTGTTTCTTCGATATCCGAGAGGAGGTGCGATATAACGTGGAGGCAGCTCGCGCTTTGATTACGTCGCAC
TTTGTCAATCTGAATCAGTTTGACGGAATGCTACGCGACTGCATGGACAACGGAAACAATTATGTGGCTA
TATCGTTCGGTATCGCACTGCTGGAGCGCCTCATCATGGACGATCGAGTGATTAATATTGTTTCGGACAA
CGAATTCATGGCAACTGTTGAGCTGCTAGGTAGGCTGACCCAACACCGTCACCGCTACCCCGAGTGTATC
GTCAACGCCATCGACACCCTGTGGTCCGGCAATTTCAATAGCTCCTCCGATTATTCCCCCTTTAATGGAA
ACGACCGCTATCTGAGCGGCGCTAGCCACTATATTCATAGCGGAATGCACCATGTCCGCTCGTGTGACAC
CGACGACCCCCCCGGACTCCAGGAAAAAACCGAATTCTTGTTGAAAGACTGGGTGGCCTTGTATACCCAG
CAAAATCAACAATCGACCCGTGACGCCCGTAATTTTGGCGCCTTCGTGCAAAAAATGAATACCTACGGCA
TTTTGAAGACCGATGATCTGATTACGCGCTTCTTTCGTCAAGCTACCCATATCTGTACCGACGTCGTCTA
TCGTATGTTTGCTGAACCCAGCCTTCCCATTAATCAAGCTAAGAATAAAATTTTTCAATGGATTGACGCC
TTTGTGCACTTGATCGCCATGCTGGTCCGCCATTCGGGAGAGGCCGGCAACCCCACGACGAAAATTAATT
TGCTCAATAAAGTCTTGGGAATCGTCTTGGGCACCTTGATCAAAGATCACGAAATGCGCGGAGTGTCCTT
TCAACAAGTGGGATATCACCGTTTTTTTATGATGTTGTTTATGGAATTGTGTACCGCTGACGTCATCCTG
GAAAGCTTGATGCATAGCATCGTCAGCGCTTTTGCTTACACATATCACTTGTTGAATCCCAGCGTGGCTC
CGGGATTCTGCTTTGCTTGGTTGGAGCTCATTTCGCATCGCGTCTTCCTGGGCCGCATCCTGGTCCAAAT
TCCCGGGCAAAAGGGCTGGCCACTTTACGCTCAATTGCTGCAGGACCTTTTTAAATATCTTGCGCCCTTC
TTACGCAACACTGAGCTCGGCAAACCAGTCCAGCTTTTGTACAAGGGGACGCTACGTGTTCTGCTCGTTC
TGCTTCACGACTTCCCGGAGTTCTTGTGCGACTATCATTTTGGGTTCTGTGACACCATCCCGCCCAATTG
CGTCCAGATGCGTAACATCATCCTGTCGGCGTTTCCGCGCAACATGCGCTTGCCCGATCCCTTCACGCCC
AACCTAAAAGTGGACATGCTGTCGGACAGTAGTAATGCGCCTAAGGTGCTCAGTAGCTACATTATGAACA
TCCAGCCCGCGAACTTTAAGAAGGATTTGGACTCGTACCTCAAGGCCCGGGCGCCAGTTACTTTTCTATC
GGAATTACGTGGTCACTTGCAGGTGACAAGCGAGCCAGGAACTCGTTACAACATGGCGCTGATGAATGCT
CTGGTCATGTATGTGGGAACTCAGGCGATTGCTTTGATCAGAAACAAAAACTTTGTGCCCAACACCTCGA
ACATAGCACACAGCGCCCACATGGATATCTTCCAGAATCTTGCTGTTGACTTGGATACGGAGGGTCGCTA
TCTGTTCTTGAATGCGATTGCGAACCAGTTGCGCTATCCCAACAGCCACACGCACTACTTCAGCTGTGCG
GTGCTGCATCTGTTTGCCGAGGCCAACTCGGAGGCAATTCAGGAGCAGATCACTCGCGTACTTCTGGAAC
GATTGATCGTGAACCGCCCGCATCCTTGGGGACTGTTGATCACTTTTATTGAGCTGATCAAAAATCCCAT
CTACAAGTTCTGGGACCATGACTTTGTGCACTGTGCGCCAGAGATCACCAAGCTCTTTGAATCGGTGGCC
CGTTCCTGTCTGGCCAAGTCGAACGTCACCCAGCAGTTGAACATGCCCGTCGTCGATGGCGAGGGCCAGG
AGGTAGCCACCATCAACTGATCTAGAGGGCCCGCGGTTCGAAGGTAAGCCTATCCCTAACCCTCTCCTCG
GTCTCGATTCTACGCGTACCGGTCATCATCACCATCACCATTGAGTTTAAACCCGCTGATCAGCCTCGAC
TGTGCCTTCTAAGGCCTGAGCTCGCTGATCAGCCTCGATCGAGGATCCAGACATGATAAGATACATTGAT
GAGTTTGGACAAACCACAACTAGAATGCAGTGAAAAAAATGCTTTATTTGTGAAATTTGTGATGCTATTG
CTTTATTTGTAACCATTATAAGCTGCAATAAACAAGTTAACAACAACAATTGCATTCATTTTATGTTTCA
GGTTCAGGGGGAGGTGTGGGAGGTTTTTTAAAGCAAGTAAAACCTCTACAAATGTGGTATGGCTGATTAT
GATCAGTCGACCGATGCCCTTGAGAGCCTTCAACCCAGTCAGCTCCTTCCGGTGGGCGCGGGGCATGACT
ATCGTCGCCGCACTTATGACTGTCTTCTTTATCATGCAACTCGTAGGACAGGTGCCGGCAGCGCTCTGGG
TCATTTTCGGCGAGGACCGCTTTCGCTGGAGCGCGACGATGATCGGCCTGTCGCTTGCGGTATTCGGAAT
CTTGCACGCCCTCGCTCAAGCCTTCGTCACTGGTCCCGCCACCAAACGTTTCGGCGAGAAGCAGGCCATT
ATCGCCGGCATGGCGGCCGACGCGCTGGGCTACGTCTTGCTGGCGTTCGCGACGCGAGGCTGGATGGCCT
TCCCCATTATGATTCTTCTCGCTTCCGGCGGCATCGGGATGCCCGCGTTGCAGGCCATGCTGTCCAGGCA
GGTAGATGACGACCATCAGGGACAGCTTCAAGGATCGCTCGCGGCTCTTACCAGCCAGCAAAAGGCCAGG
AACCGTAAAAAGGCCGCGTTGCTGGCGTTTTTCCATAGGCTCCGCCCCCCTGACGAGCATCACAAAAATC
GACGCTCAAGTCAGAGGTGGCGAAACCCGACAGGACTATAAAGATACCAGGCGTTTCCCCCTGGAAGCTC
CCTCGTGCGCTCTCCTGTTCCGACCCTGCCGCTTACCGGATACCTGTCCGCCTTTCTCCCTTCGGGAAGC
GTGGCGCTTTCTCAATGCTCACGCTGTAGGTATCTCAGTTCGGTGTAGGTCGTTCGCTCCAAGCTGGGCT
GTGTGCACGAACCCCCCGTTCAGCCCGACCGCTGCGCCTTATCCGGTAACTATCGTCTTGAGTCCAACCC
GGTAAGACACGACTTATCGCCACTGGCAGCAGCCACTGGTAACAGGATTAGCAGAGCGAGGTATGTAGGC
GGTGCTACAGAGTTCTTGAAGTGGTGGCCTAACTACGGCTACACTAGAAGGACAGTATTTGGTATCTGCG
CTCTGCTGAAGCCAGTTACCTTCGGAAAAAGAGTTGGTAGCTCTTGATCCGGCAAACAAACCACCGCTGG
TAGCGGTGGTTTTTTTGTTTGCAAGCAGCAGATTACGCGCAGAAAAAAAGGATCTCAAGAAGATCCTTTG
ATCTTTTCTACGGGGTCTGACGCTCAGTGGAACGAAAACTCACGTTAAGGGATTTTGGTCATGAGATTAT
CAAAAAGGATCTTCACCTAGATCCTTTTAAATTAAAAATGAAGTTTTAAATCAATCTAAAGTATATATGA
GTAAACTTGGTCTGACAGTTACCAATGCTTAATCAGTGAGGCACCTATCTCAGCGATCTGTCTATTTCGT
TCATCCATAGTTGCCTGACTCCCCGTCGTGTAGATAACTACGATACGGGAGGGCTTACCATCTGGCCCCA
GTGCTGCAATGATACCGCGAGACCCACGCTCACCGGCTCCAGATTTATCAGCAATAAACCAGCCAGCCGG
AAGGGCCGAGCGCAGAAGTGGTCCTGCAACTTTATCCGCCTCCATCCAGTCTATTAATTGTTGCCGGGAA
GCTAGAGTAAGTAGTTCGCCAGTTAATAGTTTGCGCAACGTTGTTGCCATTGCTGCAGGCATCGTGGTGT
CACGCTCGTCGTTTGGTATGGCTTCATTCAGCTCCGGTTCCCAACGATCAAGGCGAGTTACATGATCCCC
CATGTTGTGCAAAAAAGCGGTTAGCTCCTTCGGTCCTCCGATCGTTGTCAGAAGTAAGTTGGCCGCAGTG
TTATCACTCATGGTTATGGCAGCACTGCATAATTCTCTTACTGTCATGCCATCCGTAAGATGCTTTTCTG
TGACTGGTGAGTACTCAACCAAGTCATTCTGAGAATAGTGTATGCGGCGACCGAGTTGCTCTTGCCCGGC
GTCAACACGGGATAATACCGCGCCACATAGCAGAACTTTAAAAGTGCTCATCATTGGAAAACGTTCTTCG
GGGCGAAAACTCTCAAGGATCTTACCGCTGTTGAGATCCAGTTCGATGTAACCCACTCGTGCACCCAACT
GATCTTCAGCATCTTTTACTTTCACCAGCGTTTCTGGGTGAGCAAAAACAGGAAGGCAAAATGCCGCAAA
AAAGGGAATAAGGGCGACACGGAAATGTTGAATACTCATACTCTTCCTTTTTCAATATTATTGAAGCATT
TATCAGGGTTATTGTCTCATGAGCGGATACATATTTGAATGTATTTAGAAAAATAAACAAATAGGGGTTC
CGCGCACATTTCCCCGAAAAGTGCCACCTGACGTCTAAGAAACCATTATTATCATGACATTAACCTATAA
AAATAGGCGTATCACGAGGCCCTTTCGT
Features (pLannotate 1.2.2; 10 found; start..end, strand, type, name):
     56..2568    +  promoter       Ac5 promoter: Drosophila melanogaster actin 5C promoter
   2588..2653    +  CDS            N (fragment): REGN_LAMBD - Experimental evidence at protein level: Swiss-Prot protein existence level 1. Plays a role as a transcriptional antitermination factor that allows the virus to initiate its lytic phase. Activates expression of the delayed viral early genes by modifying host RNA polymerase (RNAP) into a form that is resistant to termination signals. This antitermination function requires the host NusA protein which serves to stabilize the interaction between antitermination protein N and host RNA polymerase. From Escherichia phage lambda (Bacteriophage lambda).
   2678..2704    +  CDS            3xHA (fragment): three tandem HA epitope tags
  10263..10304   +  CDS            V5 tag: epitope tag from simian virus 5
  10404..10538   -  polyA_signal   SV40 poly(A) signal: SV40 polyadenylation signal
  10561..10645   -  CDS            large T antigen (fragment): large T antigen from SV40 (simian virus 40)
  10646..11116   +  CDS            TcR (fragment): tetracycline efflux protein; tet; confers resistance to tetracycline
  11160..11748   -  rep_origin     ori: high-copy-number ColE1/pMB1/pBR322/pUC origin of replication
  11919..12779   -  CDS            AmpR: β-lactamase; bla; confers resistance to ampicillin, carbenicillin, and related antibiotics
  12780..12884   -  promoter       AmpR promoter: bla
