[The description below was written by a language model from this plasmid's Addgene catalogue record and pLannotate feature annotations shown in this document.]
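Description:
pAc5.1B-lambdaN-HA-DmNot1-RNFtoAAA-dsRNAres_W is an insect-cell expression plasmid of about 13 kb for producing a tagged, mutant form of Drosophila melanogaster Not1, the scaffold subunit of the CCR4-NOT deadenylase complex. The catalogue lists the backbone as unknown, although the name and annotated parts point to a pAc5.1-type vector. It is maintained in E. coli through a ColE1/pUC-family origin and selected with ampicillin via the bla gene and its promoter. The record calls it low copy even though the origin is annotated as a high-copy type. A tetracycline-resistance fragment and a short SV40 large T fragment are also detected and appear to be non-functional backbone remnants.

Expression is driven by the constitutive Drosophila actin 5C promoter. Immediately downstream lie a short fragment of the bacteriophage lambda N protein and an HA epitope (annotated as a partial 3xHA match). These are followed by a long unannotated stretch that corresponds in position to the Not1 coding sequence, and then by a vector-derived V5 tag and an SV40 polyadenylation signal. Whether the V5 tag is translated in frame with the insert is not stated.

The lambda N peptide binds boxB RNA hairpins, so the fusion can be tethered to a boxB-containing reporter mRNA to test its effect on that transcript, while HA allows detection or immunoprecipitation. The name indicates an RNF-to-AAA substitution, but the record does not give its position. "dsRNAres" implies silent changes that let the transgene escape dsRNA knockdown of endogenous Not1, which suits complementation experiments. The record notes ten silent mutations plus N605S and K759M relative to the reference sequence. The associated study concerns CNOT1 interactions in miRNA-mediated silencing.
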