Addgene plasmid #147878: pAc5.1B-lambdaN-HA-DmNot1-RNFtoAAA-dsRNAres_W
Purpose: Insect Expression of DmNot1-RNFtoAAA-dsRNAres
Depositing lab: Elisa Izaurralde. Depositing organization: Max Planck Institute for Developmental Biology. Publication: A DDX6-CNOT1 complex and W-binding pockets in CNOT9 reveal direct links between miRNA target recognition and silencing. Chen Y, Boland A, Kuzuoglu-Ozturk D, Bawankar P, Loh B, Chang CT, Weichenrieder O, Izaurralde E. Mol Cell. 2014 Jun 5;54(5):737-50. doi: 10.1016/j.molcel.2014.03.034. Epub 2014 Apr 24. PubMed 24768540.
Backbone
  Vector backbone: Unknown
  Vector type: Insect Expression
Growth in bacteria
  Bacterial resistance: Ampicillin, 100 μg/mL
  Growth temperature: 37°C
  Growth strain: DH5alpha
  Copy number: Low Copy
Gene/Insert
  Gene/Insert name: DmNot1-RNFtoAAA-dsRNAres
  Species: D. melanogaster (fly)
  Mutation: 10 silent mutations and two non silent N605S, K759M compared to the sequence given by NCBI: NM_001103772.2.
  Entrez Gene: Not1 (a.k.a. Dmel_CG34407, CG1874, CG1884, CG34407, Dmel\CG34407, Dmel_CG1874, Dmel_CG1884, NOT, NOT1, anon-EST:Liang-1.29, anon-WO0118547.221, clone 1.29, not1)
  Cloning method: Unknown
Terms and licenses: Academic/Nonprofit Terms; Industry Terms: Not Available to Industry
Depositor comments: Plasmids from this collection were made available to the research community and donated after the lab closed. Please note that the sequence provided by the depositing laboratory may be theoretical/predicted or based on Sanger sequencing results. There may be discrepancies between sequencing results obtained by Addgene and the depositor sequence. If an Addgene verified sequence is not available, please contact before placing your order to request that our lab fully sequence the plasmid.
How to cite: pAc5.1B-lambdaN-HA-DmNot1-RNFtoAAA-dsRNAres_W was a gift from Elisa Izaurralde (Addgene plasmid # 147878 ; http://n2t.net/addgene:147878 ; RRID:Addgene_147878)
